>Addgene plasmid #88589 | pDONR223-ZNF436 | addgene full sequence | sequence record 198718 | Addgene NGS Result
CAAATAATGATTTTATTTTGACTGATAGTGACCTGTTCGTTGCAACAAATTGATGAGCAATGCTTTTTTA
TAATGCCAACTTTGTACAAAAAAGTTGGCATGGCAGCCACCCTGCTCATGGCTGGGTCCCAGGCACCTGT
GACGTTTGAAGATATGGCCATGTATCTCACCCGGGAAGAATGGAGACCTCTGGACGCTGCACAGAGGGAC
CTTTACCGGGATGTTATGCAGGAGAATTATGGAAATGTTGTCTCACTAGATTTTGAGATCAGGAGTGAGA
ACGAGGTAAATCCCAAGCAAGAGATTAGTGAAGATGTACAATTTGGGACTACATCTGAAAGACCTGCTGA
GAATGCTGAGGAAAATCCTGAAAGTGAAGAGGGCTTTGAAAGCGGAGATAGGTCAGAAAGACAATGGGGA
GATTTAACAGCAGAAGAGTGGGTAAGCTATCCTCTCCAACCAGTCACTGATCTACTTGTCCACAAAGAAG
TCCACACAGGCATCCGCTATCATATATGTTCTCATTGTGGAAAGGCCTTCAGTCAGATCTCAGACCTTAA
TCGACATCAGAAGACCCACACTGGAGACAGACCCTATAAATGTTATGAATGTGGAAAAGGCTTCAGTCGC
AGCTCACACCTTATTCAGCATCAAAGAACACATACTGGGGAGAGGCCTTATGACTGTAACGAGTGTGGGA
AAAGTTTTGGAAGAAGTTCTCACCTGATTCAGCATCAGACAATCCACACTGGAGAGAAGCCTCACAAATG
TAATGAGTGTGGAAAAAGTTTCTGCCGTCTCTCTCACCTAATCCAACACCAAAGGACCCACAGTGGTGAG
AAACCCTATGAGTGTGAGGAGTGTGGGAAAAGCTTCAGCCGGAGCTCTCACCTAGCTCAGCACCAGAGGA
CCCACACGGGTGAGAAACCTTATGAATGTAACGAATGTGGCCGAGGCTTCAGTGAGAGATCTGATCTCAT
CAAACACTATCGAGTCCACACAGGGGAGAGGCCCTACAAGTGTGATGAGTGTGGGAAGAACTTCAGTCAG
AACTCCGACCTTGTGCGTCATCGCAGAGCCCACACGGGAGAGAAGCCATACCACTGTAACGAATGTGGGG
AAAATTTCAGCCGCATCTCACACTTGGTTCAGCACCAGAGAACTCACACTGGAGAGAAGCCATATGAATG
CAATGCTTGTGGGAAAAGCTTCAGCCGGAGCTCTCATCTCATCACACACCAGAAAATTCACACTGGAGAG
AAGCCTTATGAGTGTAATGAGTGTTGGCGAAGCTTTGGTGAAAGGTCAGATCTAATTAAACATCAGAGAA
CCCACACAGGGGAGAAGCCCTACGAGTGTGTGCAGTGTGGGAAAGGTTTCACCCAGAGCTCCAACCTCAT
CACACATCAAAGAGTTCACACGGGAGAGAAACCTTATGAATGTACCGAATGTGAGAAGAGTTTCAGCAGG
AGCTCAGCTCTTATTAAACATAAGAGAGTTCATACGGACTACCCAACTTTCTTGTACAAAGTTGGCATTA
TAAGAAAGCATTGCTTATCAATTTGTTGCAACGAACAGGTCACTATCAGTCAAAATAAAATCATTATTTG
CCATCCAGCTGATATCCCCTATAGTGAGTCGTATTACATGGTCATAGCTGTTTCCTGGCAGCTCTGGCCC
GTGTCTCAAAATCTCTGATGTTACATTGCACAAGATAAAAATATATCATCATGCCTCCTCTAGACCAGCC
AGGACAGAAATGCCTCGACTTCGCTGCTACCCAAGGTTGCCGGGTGACGCACACCGTGGAAACGGATGAA
GGCACGAACCCAGTGGACATAAGCCTGTTCGGTTCGTAAGCTGTAATGCAAGTAGCGTATGCGCTCACGC
AACTGGTCCAGAACCTTGACCGAACGCAGCGGTGGTAACGGCGCAGTGGCGGTTTTCATGGCTTGTTATG
ACTGTTTTTTTGGGGTACAGTCTATGCCTCGGGCATCCAAGCAGCAAGCGCGTTACGCCGTGGGTCGATG
TTTGATGTTATGGAGCAGCAACGATGTTACGCAGCAGGGCAGTCGCCCTAAAACAAAGTTAAACATTATG
AGGGAAGCGGTGATCGCCGAAGTATCGACTCAACTATCAGAGGTAGTTGGCGTCATCGAGCGCCATCTCG
AACCGACGTTGCTGGCCGTACATTTGTACGGCTCCGCAGTGGATGGCGGCCTGAAGCCACACAGTGATAT
TGATTTGCTGGTTACGGTGACCGTAAGGCTTGATGAAACAACGCGGCGAGCTTTGATCAACGACCTTTTG
GAAACTTCGGCTTCCCCTGGAGAGAGCGAGATTCTCCGCGCTGTAGAAGTCACCATTGTTGTGCACGACG
ACATCATTCCGTGGCGTTATCCAGCTAAGCGCGAACTGCAATTTGGAGAATGGCAGCGCAATGACATTCT
TGCAGGTATCTTCGAGCCAGCCACGATCGACATTGATCTGGCTATCTTGCTGACAAAAGCAAGAGAACAT
AGCGTTGCCTTGGTAGGTCCAGCGGCGGAGGAACTCTTTGATCCGGTTCCTGAACAGGATCTATTTGAGG
CGCTAAATGAAACCTTAACGCTATGGAACTCGCCGCCCGACTGGGCTGGCGATGAGCGAAATGTAGTGCT
TACGTTGTCCCGCATTTGGTACAGCGCAGTAACCGGCAAAATCGCGCCGAAGGATGTCGCTGCCGACTGG
GCAATGGAGCGCCTGCCGGCCCAGTATCAGCCCGTCATACTTGAAGCTAGACAGGCTTATCTTGGACAAG
AAGAAGATCGCTTGGCCTCGCGCGCAGATCAGTTGGAAGAATTTGTCCACTACGTGAAAGGCGAGATCAC
CAAGGTAGTCGGCAAATAACCCTCGAGCCACCCATGACCAAAATCCCTTAACGTGAGTTACGCGTCGTTC
CACTGAGCGTCAGACCCCGTAGAAAAGATCAAAGGATCTTCTTGAGATCCTTTTTTTCTGCGCGTAATCT
GCTGCTTGCAAACAAAAAAACCACCGCTACCAGCGGTGGTTTGTTTGCCGGATCAAGAGCTACCAACTCT
TTTTCCGAAGGTAACTGGCTTCAGCAGAGCGCAGATACCAAATACTGTTCTTCTAGTGTAGCCGTAGTTA
GGCCACCACTTCAAGAACTCTGTAGCACCGCCTACATACCTCGCTCTGCTAATCCTGTTACCAGTGGCTG
CTGCCAGTGGCGATAAGTCGTGTCTTACCGGGTTGGACTCAAGACGATAGTTACCGGATAAGGCGCAGCG
GTCGGGCTGAACGGGGGGTTCGTGCACACAGCCCAGCTTGGAGCGAACGACCTACACCGAACTGAGATAC
CTACAGCGTGAGCTATGAGAAAGCGCCACGCTTCCCGAAGGGAGAAAGGCGGACAGGTATCCGGTAAGCG
GCAGGGTCGGAACAGGAGAGCGCACGAGGGAGCTTCCAGGGGGAAACGCCTGGTATCTTTATAGTCCTGT
CGGGTTTCGCCACCTCTGACTTGAGCGTCGATTTTTGTGATGCTCGTCAGGGGGGCGGAGCCTATGGAAA
AACGCCAGCAACGCGGCCTTTTTACGGTTCCTGGCCTTTTGCTGGCCTTTTGCTCACATGTTCTTTCCTG
CGTTATCCCCTGATTCTGTGGATAACCGTATTACCGCCTTTGAGTGAGCTGATACCGCTCGCCGCAGCCG
AACGACCGAGCGCAGCGAGTCAGTGAGCGAGGAAGCGGAAGAGCGCCCAATACGCAAACCGCCTCTCCCC
GCGCGTTGGCCGATTCATTAATGCAGCTGGCACGACAGGTTTCCCGACTGGAAAGCGGGCAGTGAGCGCA
ACGCAATTAATACGCGTACCGCTAGCCAGGAAGAGTTTGTAGAAACGCAAAAAGGCCATCCGTCAGGATG
GCCTTCTGCTTAGTTTGATGCCTGGCAGTTTATGGCGGGCGTCCTGCCCGCCACCCTCCGGGCCGTTGCT
TCACAACGTTCAAATCCGCTCCCGGCGGATTTGTCCTACTCAGGAGAGCGTTCACCGACAAACAACAGAT
AAAACGAAAGGCCCAGTCTTCCGACTGAGCCTTTCGTTTTATTTGATGCCTGGCAGTTCCCTACTCTCGC
GTTAACGCTAGCATGGATGTTTTCCCAGTCACGACGTTGTAAAACGACGGCCAGTCTTAAGCTCGGGCCC
Features (pLannotate 1.2.2; 12 found; start..end, strand, type, name):
      2..97      +  protein_bind   attL3: mutant version of attL; recombination site for the Gateway® LR reaction LR Clonase™
    100..552     +  CDS            ZNF436 (fragment): ZN436_HUMAN - Also known as KIAA1710. Experimental evidence at protein level: Swiss-Prot protein existence level 1. May be a transcriptional repressor. From Homo sapiens (Human).
   1511..1610    -  protein_bind   attL2: mutant version of attL; recombination site for the Gateway® LR reaction LR Clonase™
   1628..1646    -  promoter       T7 promoter: promoter for bacteriophage T7 RNA polymerase
   1836..1859    +  promoter       Pc promoter (fragment): intI1 (promoter lies within the coding sequence); class 1 integron promoter
   2035..2091    +  CDS            GmR (fragment): gentamycin acetyltransferase; aacC1; confers resistance to gentamycin
   2098..2889    +  CDS            SmR: aminoglycoside adenylyltransferase (Murphy, 1985); aadA; confers resistance to spectinomycin and streptomycin
   2982..3570    +  rep_origin     ori: high-copy-number ColE1/pMB1/pBR322/pUC origin of replication
   3753..3845    +  CDS            lacI (fragment): lac repressor; lacI; The lac repressor binds to the lac operator to inhibit transcription in E. coli. This inhibition can be relieved by adding lactose or isopropyl-β-D-thiogalactopyranoside (IPTG).
   3900..3927    -  terminator     rrnB T2 terminator: transcription terminator T2 from the E. coli rrnB gene
   4059..4102    +  terminator     rrnB T1 terminator: Escherichia coli rrnB; transcription terminator T1 from the E. coli rrnB gene
   4149..4185    -  CDS            lacZα (fragment): LacZα fragment of β-galactosidase; lacZ fragment
