[The description below was written by a language model from this plasmid's Addgene catalogue record and pLannotate feature annotations shown in this document.]
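Description:
pDONR223-ZNF436 is a Gateway entry-type clone built on the Invitrogen pDONR223 donor backbone, carrying the open reading frame of the human zinc finger protein ZNF436 (also known as KIAA1710), a factor annotated as a possible transcriptional repressor. It belongs to the ORFeome-derived subset of the Human TFome Collection, a library of human transcription factor ORFs assembled for cell fate engineering. The plasmid is a bacterial cloning vector only. It replicates in E. coli from a high-copy ColE1/pUC-type origin and is selected with spectinomycin through the aadA (SmR) aminoglycoside adenylyltransferase gene, which sits downstream of fragments of a class 1 integron Pc promoter and a gentamicin resistance gene.

The roughly 1.4 kb insert lies between two attL recombination sites (the automated annotation labels them attL3 and attL2), so an LR Clonase reaction can transfer the ORF into any compatible destination vector for expression. The last nucleotide of the stop codon has been removed, which lets the coding sequence read through into a C-terminal tag or fusion partner supplied by the destination vector. The feature table marks only the first part of the insert as a ZNF436 fragment, although the spacing between the att sites is consistent with the recorded insert size. The record lists no eukaryotic promoter, so the ORF is not meant to be expressed from this plasmid. A T7 promoter lies just outside one att site, and rrnB T1 and T2 terminators upstream of the cassette insulate it from read-through transcription. Short lacI and lacZα fragments are backbone remnants. The M13 forward and reverse primer sites listed in the record are used for sequence verification.
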