Addgene plasmid #88589: pDONR223-ZNF436
Purpose: Donor Vector containing ZNF436 transcription factor, part of the Human TFome Collection
Depositing lab: Marc Vidal. Depositing organization: Dana-Farber Cancer Institute. Publication: A comprehensive library of human transcription factors for cell fate engineering. Ng AHM, Khoshakhlagh P, Rojo Arias JE, Pasquini G, Wang K, Swiersy A, Shipman SL, Appleton E, Kiaee K, Kohman RE, Vernet A, Dysart M, Leeper K, Saylor W, Huang JY, Graveline A, Taipale J, Hill DE, Vidal M, Melero-Martin JM, Busskamp V, Church GM. Nat Biotechnol. 2021 Apr;39(4):510-519. doi: 10.1038/s41587-020-0742-6. Epub 2020 Nov 30. PubMed 33257861.
Backbone
  Vector backbone: pDONR223
  Backbone manufacturer: Invitrogen
  Backbone size w/o insert (bp): 3000
  Vector type: Gateway Donor Vector
Growth in bacteria
  Bacterial resistance: Spectinomycin, 50 μg/mL
  Growth temperature: 37°C
  Growth strain: DH5alpha
  Copy number: High Copy
Gene/Insert
  Gene/Insert name: ZNF436
  Species: H. sapiens (human)
  Insert size (bp): 1413
  Mutation: Last nucleotide of stop codon removed to allow for Gateway C-terminal fusions
  Entrez Gene: ZNF436 (a.k.a. ZNF, Zfp46, KIAA1710)
  Cloning method: Gateway Cloning
  Sequencing primers: 5′ M13F(-21); 3′ M13R
Terms and licenses: Academic/Nonprofit Terms; Industry Terms: Not Available to Industry
Depositor comments: Represents the ORFeome subset of the TFome
How to cite: pDONR223-ZNF436 was a gift from Marc Vidal (Addgene plasmid # 88589 ; http://n2t.net/addgene:88589 ; RRID:Addgene_88589)
