>Addgene plasmid #88589 | pDONR223-ZNF436 | depositor partial sequence | sequence record 172193 | insert
ATGGCAGCCACCCTGCTCATGGCTGGGTCCCAGGCACCTGTGACGTTTGAAGATATGGCCATGTATCTCA
CCCGGGAAGAATGGAGACCTCTGGACGCTGCACAGAGGGACCTTTACCGGGATGTTATGCAGGAGAATTA
TGGAAATGTTGTCTCACTAGATTTTGAGATCAGGAGTGAGAACGAGGTAAATCCCAAGCAAGAGATTAGT
GAAGATGTACAATTTGGGACTACATCTGAAAGACCTGCTGAGAATGCTGAGGAAAATCCTGAAAGTGAAG
AGGGCTTTGAAAGCGGAGATAGGTCAGAAAGACAATGGGGAGATTTAACAGCAGAAGAGTGGGTAAGCTA
TCCTCTCCAACCAGTCACTGATCTACTTGTCCACAAAGAAGTCCACACAGGCATCCGCTATCATATATGT
TCTCATTGTGGAAAGGCCTTCAGTCAGATCTCAGACCTTAATCGACATCAGAAGACCCACACTGGAGACA
GACCCTATAAATGTTATGAATGTGGAAAAGGCTTCAGTCGCAGCTCACACCTTATTCAGCATCAAAGAAC
ACATACTGGGGAGAGGCCTTATGACTGTAACGAGTGTGGGAAAAGTTTTGGAAGAAGTTCTCACCTGATT
CAGCATCAGACAATCCACACTGGAGAGAAGCCTCACAAATGTAATGAGTGTGGAAAAAGTTTCTGCCGTC
TCTCTCACCTAATCCAACACCAAAGGACCCACAGTGGTGAGAAACCCTATGAGTGTGAGGAGTGTGGGAA
AAGCTTCAGCCGGAGCTCTCACCTAGCTCAGCACCAGAGGACCCACACGGGTGAGAAACCTTATGAATGT
AACGAATGTGGCCGAGGCTTCAGTGAGAGATCTGATCTCATCAAACACTATCGAGTCCACACAGGGGAGA
GGCCCTACAAGTGTGATGAGTGTGGGAAGAACTTCAGTCAGAACTCCGACCTTGTGCGTCATCGCAGAGC
CCACACGGGAGAGAAGCCATACCACTGTAACGAATGTGGGGAAAATTTCAGCCGCATCTCACACTTGGTT
CAGCACCAGAGAACTCACACTGGAGAGAAGCCATATGAATGCAATGCTTGTGGGAAAAGCTTCAGCCGGA
GCTCTCATCTCATCACACACCAGAAAATTCACACTGGAGAGAAGCCTTATGAGTGTAATGAGTGTTGGCG
AAGCTTTGGTGAAAGGTCAGATCTAATTAAACATCAGAGAACCCACACAGGGGAGAAGCCCTACGAGTGT
GTGCAGTGTGGGAAAGGTTTCACCCAGAGCTCCAACCTCATCACACATCAAAGAGTTCACACGGGAGAGA
AACCTTATGAATGTACCGAATGTGAGAAGAGTTTCAGCAGGAGCTCAGCTCTTATTAAACATAAGAGAGT
TCATACGGACTAA
